>Addgene plasmid #214513 | AiP1668 - pAAV-AiE2347m-minBG-SYFP2-WPRE-BGHpA | addgene full sequence | sequence record 438962 | Addgene NGS Result
GCACTAAATACCACTTTAAAAAAAAAAAAAGCCTCAGTGAGATTTTGATTAGGGAGGCATCGGGTTTGTT
CATTAATTTGGGGCGCGTTGACAACTTCACAATATCGAATCTTCAGGACCCTAACATTTCAAGGGTGGTT
GAGTCAGAAACTCTGATTAATGAGAGTGGGGAGGAAAAGTCGTCATAGAGATGGTTTAAAAACAAGGAGA
GGGGGGTTGCCATAGAAACCAAGAGAGCAAGAGTTTCTGAGAAGGGGAGTGATCAACAATATCAAACCCT
GCAGAGAATTCCAATAAGACAGGGATGGAAAAACACCCACTGGAGGTGGTAATTAGGGGGTTATCGGAGC
CCGCAGCAAGAGTGGTTTTTGGGGTGTGATGGAGCAGAAGCCTGCCAGCGGCGCTGCCTGGGGATGACAG
ATAGTCAGCAGCAAGGCAGCCCTGTGCAGAAGTTTAGATAATTAAGTTCAGATAATTAGAAAAGTTTAGG
GCAGCGATTATTACTCTTACAACGCGTGCGGCCGCAGGAACCCCTAGTGATGGAGTTGGCCACTCCCTCT
CTGCGCGCTCGCTCGCTCACTGAGGCCGGGCGACCAAAGGTCGCCCGACGCCCGGGCGGCCTCAGTGAGC
GAGCGAGCGCGCAGCTGCCTGCAGGACATGTGAGCAAAAGGCCAGCAAAAGGCCAGGAACCGTAAAAAGG
CCGCGTTGCTGGCGTTTTTCCATAGGCTCCGCCCCCCTGACGAGCATCACAAAAATCGACGCTCAAGTCA
GAGGTGGCGAAACCCGACAGGACTATAAAGATACCAGGCGTTTCCCCCTGGAAGCTCCCTCGTGCGCTCT
CCTGTTCCGACCCTGCCGCTTACCGGATACCTGTCCGCCTTTCTCCCTTCGGGAAGCGTGGCGCTTTCTC
ATAGCTCACGCTGTAGGTATCTCAGTTCGGTGTAGGTCGTTCGCTCCAAGCTGGGCTGTGTGCACGAACC
CCCCGTTCAGCCCGACCGCTGCGCCTTATCCGGTAACTATCGTCTTGAGTCCAACCCGGTAAGACACGAC
TTATCGCCACTGGCAGCAGCCACTGGTAACAGGATTAGCAGAGCGAGGTATGTAGGCGGTGCTACAGAGT
TCTTGAAGTGGTGGCCTAACTACGGCTACACTAGAAGAACAGTATTTGGTATCTGCGCTCTGCTGAAGCC
AGTTACCTTCGGAAAAAGAGTTGGTAGCTCTTGATCCGGCAAACAAACCACCGCTGGTAGCGGTGGTTTT
TTTGTTTGCAAGCAGCAGATTACGCGCAGAAAAAAAGGATCTCAAGAAGATCCTTTGATCTTTTCTACGG
GGTCTGACGCTCAGTGGAACGAAAACTCACGTTAAGGGATTTTGGTCATGAGATTATCAAAAAGGATCTT
CACCTAGATCCTTTTAAATTAAAAATGAAGTTTTAAATCAATCTAAAGTATATATGAGTAAACTTGGTCT
GACAGTTACCAATGCTTAATCAGTGAGGCACCTATCTCAGCGATCTGTCTATTTCGTTCATCCATAGTTG
CCTGACTCCCCGTCGTGTAGATAACTACGATACGGGAGGGCTTACCATCTGGCCCCAGTGCTGCAATGAT
ACCGCGAGACCCACGCTCACCGGCTCCAGATTTATCAGCAATAAACCAGCCAGCCGGAAGGGCCGAGCGC
AGAAGTGGTCCTGCAACTTTATCCGCCTCCATCCAGTCTATTAATTGTTGCCGGGAAGCTAGAGTAAGTA
GTTCGCCAGTTAATAGTTTGCGCAACGTTGTTGCCATTGCTACAGGCATCGTGGTGTCACGCTCGTCGTT
TGGTATGGCTTCATTCAGCTCCGGTTCCCAACGATCAAGGCGAGTTACATGATCCCCCATGTTGTGCAAA
AAAGCGGTTAGCTCCTTCGGTCCTCCGATCGTTGTCAGAAGTAAGTTGGCCGCAGTGTTATCACTCATGG
TTATGGCAGCACTGCATAATTCTCTTACTGTCATGCCATCCGTAAGATGCTTTTCTGTGACTGGTGAGTA
CTCAACCAAGTCATTCTGAGAATAGTGTATGCGGCGACCGAGTTGCTCTTGCCCGGCGTCAATACGGGAT
AATACCGCGCCACATAGCAGAACTTTAAAAGTGCTCATCATTGGAAAACGTTCTTCGGGGCGAAAACTCT
CAAGGATCTTACCGCTGTTGAGATCCAGTTCGATGTAACCCACTCGTGCACCCAACTGATCTTCAGCATC
TTTTACTTTCACCAGCGTTTCTGGGTGAGCAAAAACAGGAAGGCAAAATGCCGCAAAAAAGGGAATAAGG
GCGACACGGAAATGTTGAATACTCATACTCTTCCTTTTTCAATATTATTGAAGCATTTATCAGGGTTATT
GTCTCATGAGCGGATACATATTTGAATGTATTTAGAAAAATAAACAAATAGGGGTTCCGCGCACATTTCC
CCGAAAAGTGCCACCTGACGTCTAAGAAACCATTATTATCATGACATTAACCTATAAAAATAGGCGTATC
ACGAGGCCCTTTCGTCTCGCGCGTTTCGGTGATGACGGTGAAAACCTCTGACACATGCAGCTCCCGGAGA
CGGTCACAGCTTGTCTGTAAGCGGATGCCGGGAGCAGACAAGCCCGTCAGGGCGCGTCAGCGGGTGTTGG
CGGGTGTCGGGGCTGGCTTAACTATGCGGCATCAGAGCAGATTGTACTGAGAGTGCACCATAAAATTGTA
AACGTTAATATTTTGTTAAAATTCGCGTTAAATTTTTGTTAAATCAGCTCATTTTTTAACCAATAGACCG
AAATCGGCAAAATCCCTTATAAATCAAAAGAATAGCCCGAGATAGAGT
[37 nt withheld, positions 2849-2885]
AAAGAACGTGGACTCCAACGTCAAAGG
[141 nt withheld, positions 2913-3053]
G
[46 nt withheld, positions 3055-3100]
A
[95 nt withheld, positions 3102-3196]
TATGCGGTGTGAAATACCGCACAGATGCGTAAGGAGAAAATACCGCATCAGGCGCCCCTGCAGGCAGCTG
CGCGCTCGCTCGCTCACTGAGGCCGCCCGGGCAAAGCCCGGGCGTCGGGCGACCTTTGGTCGCCCGGCCT
CAGTGAGCGAGCGAGCGCGCAGAGAGGGAGTGGCCAACTCCATCACTAGGGGTTCCTGCGGCCGCTCGGT
CCGCACGTGAGATCTCATGCCTGCTATTGTCTTCCCAATCCTCCCCCTTGCTGTCCTGCCCCACCCCACC
CCCCAGAATAGAATGACACCTACTCAGACAATGCGATGCAATTTCCTCATTTTATTAGGAAAGGACAGTG
GGAGTGGCACCTTCCAGGGTCAAGGAAGGCACGGGGGAGGGGCAAACAACAGATGGCTGGCAACTAGAAG
GCACAGTCGAAGATCTCTCGAGCCACGGAATTGTCAGTGCCCAACAGCCGAGCCCCTGTCCAGCAGCGGG
CAAGGCAGGCGGCGATGAGTTCCGCCGTGGCAAGAACTAACCAGGATTTATACAAGGAGGAGAAAATGAA
AGCCATACGGGAAGCAATAGCATGATACAAAGGCATTAAAGCAGCGTATCCACATAGCGTAAAAGGAGCA
ACATAGTTAAGAATACCAGTCAATCTTTCACAAATTTTGTAATCCAGAGGTTGATTATGATATCGAATTC
GCGGCCGCGGCGCGCCGTCGACTTACTTGTACAGCTCGTCCATGCCGAGAGTGATCCCGGCGGCGGTCAC
GAACTCCAGCAGGACCATGTGATCGCGCTTCTCGTTGGGGTCTTTGCTCAGCTTGGACTGGTAGCTCAGG
TAGTGGTTGTCGGGCAGCAGCACGGGGCCGTCGCCGATGGGGGTGTTCTGCTGGTAGTGGTCGGCGAGCT
GCACGCCGCCGTCCTCGATGTTGTGGCGGATCTTGAAGTTGGCCTTGATGCCGTTCTTCTGCTTGTCGGC
GGTGATATAGACGTTGTGGCTGTTGTAGTTGTACTCCAGCTTGTGCCCCAGGATGTTGCCGTCCTCCTTG
AAGTCGATGCCCTTCAGCTCGATGCGGTTCACCAGGGTGTCGCCCTCGAACTTCACCTCGGCGCGGGTCT
TGTAGTTGCCGTCGTCCTTGAAGAAGATGGTGCGCTCCTGGACGTAGCCTTCGGGCATGGCGGACTTGAA
GAAGTCGTGCTGCTTCATGTGGTCGGGGTAGCGGGCGAAGCACTGCACGCCGTAGCCCAGGGTGGTCACG
AGGGTGGGCCAGGGCACGGGCAGCTTGCCGGTGGTGCAGATCAGCTTCAGGGTCAGCTTGCCGTAGGTGG
CATCGCCCTCGCCCTCGCCGGACACGCTGAACTTGTGGCCGTTTACGTCGCCGTCCAGCTCGACCAGGAT
GGGCACCACCCCGGTGAACAGCTCCTCGCCCTTGCTCACCATGGTGGCGACCGGTAGCGCTAGCTTCGAA
AGATCTGGATCCCAGAAGCAAATGTAAGCAATAGATGGCTCTGCCCTGACTTTTATGCCCAGCCCGAGCT
CCGGGATGCCAAAGTCTTCAGGATTCCTCTCTGCACCATTTCCAATCTTTAATCACAGTCACGTTGTCAT
CTGTCGCCTAGTAGGGCGAATCCAGACCTTTTCCTCCTACTGTGTTCCCAACCTTGTTTTTCTTTCTCAA
CATCATCTTGGCTGTTTTTGCCCATTTCCCTCTACCATATGGCTTTTAGAATCAAT
Features (pLannotate 1.2.2; 14 found; start..end, strand, type, name):
    561..588     -  repeat_region  AAV2 ITR (fragment): inverted terminal repeat of adeno-associated virus serotype 2 inverted
    617..644     -  repeat_region  AAV2 ITR (fragment): inverted terminal repeat of adeno-associated virus serotype 2 inverted
    717..1305    -  rep_origin     ori: high-copy-number ColE1/pMB1/pBR322/pUC origin of replication
   1476..2336    -  CDS            AmpR: β-lactamase; bla; confers resistance to ampicillin, carbenicillin, and related antibiotics
   2337..2441    -  promoter       AmpR promoter: bla
   2536..2571    +  CDS            rop (fragment): Rop protein, which maintains plasmids at low copy number; rop
   2673..2722    +  misc_feature   bom (fragment): basis of mobility region from pBR322
   2723..3178    -  rep_origin     f1 ori (sequence partly withheld): f1 bacteriophage origin of replication; arrow indicates direction of (+) strand synthesis
   3197..3248    +  misc_feature   bom (fragment): basis of mobility region from pBR322
   3253..3393    -  repeat_region  AAV2 ITR: inverted terminal repeat of adeno-associated virus serotype 2 inverted
   3511..3622    -  polyA_signal   bGH poly(A) signal: bovine growth hormone polyadenylation signal
   3639..3719    -  misc_feature   WPRE (fragment): woodchuck hepatitis virus posttranscriptional regulatory element
   3725..3882    -  misc_feature   WPRE (fragment): woodchuck hepatitis virus posttranscriptional regulatory element
   3922..4638    -  CDS            SYFP2: SYFP2 is a basic (constitutively fluorescent) yellow fluorescent protein published in 2006, derived from Aequorea victoria. It is reported to be a very rapidly-maturing monomer with moderate acid sensitivity.
