[The description below was written by a language model from this plasmid's Addgene catalogue record and pLannotate feature annotations shown in this document.]
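Description:
AiP1668 - pAAV-AiE2347m-minBG-SYFP2-WPRE-BGHpA is an adeno-associated virus transfer plasmid built on a pAAV2 backbone and intended for packaging into recombinant AAV for delivery to brain tissue. In bacteria it is maintained as a high-copy plasmid through a ColE1/pUC-type origin and selected with ampicillin via the β-lactamase gene and its native promoter. The backbone also carries an f1 phage origin and small remnants of pBR322 rop and bom sequences. The 4,932 nt sequence record shows one complete AAV2 inverted terminal repeat and, on the other side of the cassette, only short ITR fragments. This may reflect the difficulty of sequencing and annotating these hairpin-forming repeats, although the record cannot confirm that. The ITRs are the cis elements that define the genome replicated and packaged into AAV capsids.

Between the ITRs lies a compact enhancer-reporter cassette. According to the catalogue entry, the enhancer AiE2347m sits upstream of a minimal beta-globin promoter (minBG). Such a promoter has little activity alone, so expression depends on the enhancer being active in particular cell populations. Neither the enhancer nor minBG is annotated in the feature table, but unannotated sequence upstream of the reporter is consistent with their presence. The reporter is SYFP2, a monomeric, rapidly maturing yellow fluorescent protein derived from Aequorea victoria. It is followed by WPRE sequence (annotated as two fragments, perhaps a shortened version), which enhances transcript stability and expression, and by the bovine growth hormone polyadenylation signal. The construct is used to label and evaluate specific brain cell populations by fluorescence. The record does not state which cell types AiE2347m targets, although the associated publication concerns cortical cell types.
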