Addgene plasmid #214513: AiP1668 - pAAV-AiE2347m-minBG-SYFP2-WPRE-BGHpA
Purpose: AiE2347m is an enhancer sequence, designed to drive AAV-mediated transgene expression in specific populations of brain cells
Depositing lab: Allen Institute for Brain Science & Bosiljka Tasic. Depositing organization: Allen Institute. Publication: A suite of enhancer AAVs and transgenic mouse lines for genetic access to cortical cell types. Ben-Simon Y, Hooper M, Narayan S, Daigle TL, Dwivedi D, Way SW, Oster A, Stafford DA, Mich JK, Taormina MJ, Martinez RA, Opitz-Araya X, Roth JR, Alexander JR, Allen S, Amster A, Arbuckle J, Ayala A, Baker PM, Bakken TE, Barcelli T, Barta S, Bendrick J, Bertagnolli D, Bielstein C, Bishwakarma P, Bowlus J, Boyer G, Brouner K, Casian B, Casper T, Chakka AB, Chakrabarty R, Chance RK, Chavan S, Clark M, Colbert K, Collman F, Daniel S, Departee M, DiValentin P, Donadio N, Dotson N, Egdorf T, Fliss T, Gabitto M, Garcia J, Gary A, Gasperini M, Gloe J, Goldy J, Gore BB, Graybuck L, Greisman N, Haeseleer F, Halterman C, Haradon Z, Hastings SD, Helback O, Ho W, Hockemeyer D, Huang C, Huff S, Hunker A, Johansen N, Jones D, Juneau Z, Kalmbach B, Kannan M, Khem S, Kussick E, Kutsal R, Larsen R, Lee C, Lee AY, Leibly M, Lenz GH, Li S, Liang E, Lusk N, Madigan Z, Malloy J, Malone J, McCue R, Melchor J, Mollenkopf T, Moosman S, Morin E, Newman D, Ng L, Ngo K, Omstead V, Otto S, Oyama A, Pena N, Pham T, Phillips E, Pom CA, Potekhina L, Ransford S, Ray PL, Rette D, Reynoldson C, Rimorin C, Rocha D, Ruiz A, Sanchez REA, Sawyer L, Sedeno-Cortes A, Sevigny JP, Shapovalova N, Shepard N, Shulga L, Sigler AR, Siverts L, Soliman S, Somasundaram S, Staats B, Stewart K, Szelenyi E, Tieu M, Trader C, Tran A, van Velthoven CTJ, Walker M, Wang Y, Weed N, Wirthlin M, Wood T, Wynalda B, Yao Z, Zhou T, Ariza J, Dee N, Reding M, Ronellenfitch K, Mufti S, Sunkin SM, Smith KA, Esposito L, Waters J, Thyagarajan B, Yao S, Lein ES, Zeng H, Levi BP, Ngai J, Ting JT, Tasic B. Cell. 2025 May 16:S0092-8674(25)00513-6. doi: 10.1016/j.cell.2025.05.002. PubMed 40403729.
Backbone
  Vector backbone: pAAV2
  Vector type: AAV
Growth in bacteria
  Bacterial resistance: Ampicillin, 100 μg/mL
  Growth temperature: 37°C
  Growth strain: NEB Stable
  Copy number: High Copy
Gene/Insert
  Gene/Insert name: SYFP2
  Species: Synthetic
  Promoter: minBG
  Cloning method: Gibson Cloning
Terms and licenses: Academic/Nonprofit Terms; Industry Terms: Not Available to Industry
Depositor comments: 5' Cloning Site: SgrAI (destroyed), 3' Cloning Site: SgrAI (destroyed). Please visit https://doi.org/10.1101/2024.06.10.597244 for bioRxiv preprint.
How to cite: AiP1668 - pAAV-AiE2347m-minBG-SYFP2-WPRE-BGHpA was a gift from Allen Institute for Brain Science & Bosiljka Tasic (Addgene plasmid # 214513 ; http://n2t.net/addgene:214513 ; RRID:Addgene_214513)
